LOCUS       Exported 8386 bp ds-DNA circular SYN 12-MAY-2021
DEFINITION  synthetic circular DNA
ACCESSION   .
VERSION     .
KEYWORDS    pAAV-hRREB1-RFP
SOURCE      synthetic DNA construct
  ORGANISM  synthetic DNA construct
REFERENCE   1 (bases 1 to 8386)
  AUTHORS   Nathanson JL, Jappelli R, Scheeff ED, Manning G, Obata K, Brenner S,
            Callaway EM
  TITLE     Short Promoters in Viral Vectors Drive Selective Expression in
            Mammalian Inhibitory Neurons, but do not Restrict Activity to
            Specific Inhibitory Cell-Types.
  JOURNAL   Front Neural Circuits. 2009 . 3():19.
  PUBMED    19949461
REFERENCE   2 (bases 1 to 8386)
  AUTHORS   .
  TITLE     Direct Submission
  JOURNAL   Exported May 12, 2021 from SnapGene Server 1.1.58
            http://www.snapgene.com
FEATURES             Location/Qualifiers
     source          1..8386
                     /organism="synthetic DNA construct"
                     /mol_type="other DNA"
     repeat_region   7..136
                     /label=AAV2 ITR
     promoter        2963..3001
                     /label=minimal CMV promoter
                     /note="human cytomegalovirus (CMV) immediate early
                     promoter"
     intron          3060..3535
                     /label=-beta-globin intron
                     /note="internally truncated intron from human beta-globin"
     regulatory      3611..3620
                     /regulatory_class="other"
                     /note="vertebrate consensus sequence for strong initiation
                     of translation (Kozak, 1987)"
     CDS             3617..4294
                     /codon_start=1
                     /product="rapidly maturing tetrameric variant of DsRed
                     fluorescent protein (Bevis and Glick, 2002)"
                     /label=DsRed-Express
                     /note="mammalian codon-optimized"
                     /translation="MASSEDVIKEFMRFKVRMEGSVNGHEFEIEGEGEGRPYEGTQTAK
                     LKVTKGGPLPFAWDILSPQFQYGSKVYVKHPADIPDYKKLSFPEGFKWERVMNFEDGGV
                     VTVTQDSSLQDGSFIYKVKFIGVNFPSDGPVMQKKTMGWEASTERLYPRDGVLKGEIHK
                     ALKLKDGGHYLVEFKSIYMAKKPVQLPGYYYVDSKLDITSHNEDYTIVEQYERAEGRHH
                     LFL"
     primer_bind     complement(3747..3765)
                     /label=mCherry-R
                     /note="mCherry, reverse primer"
     primer_bind     complement(3797..3817)
                     /label=DsRed1-N
                     /note="DsRed1, reverse primer"
     primer_bind     4015..4034
                     /label=mCherry-F
                     /note="mCherry, forward primer"
     primer_bind     4209..4232
                     /label=DsRed1-C
                     /note="DsRed1, forward primer"
     promoter        complement(4324..4342)
                     /label=SP6 promoter
                     /note="promoter for bacteriophage SP6 RNA polymerase"
     primer_bind     complement(4325..4342)
                     /label=SP6
                     /note="SP6 promoter, forward primer"
     primer_bind     complement(4362..4379)
                     /label=BGH-rev
                     /note="Bovine growth hormone terminator, reverse primer.
                     Also called BGH reverse"
     polyA_signal    4368..4479
                     /label=bGH poly(A) signal
                     /note="bovine growth hormone polyadenylation signal"
     rep_origin      5170..5683
                     /direction=RIGHT
                     /label=M13 ori
                     /note="M13 bacteriophage origin of replication; arrow
                     indicates direction of (+) strand synthesis"
     primer_bind     complement(5257..5276)
                     /label=F1ori-R
                     /note="F1 origin, reverse primer"
     primer_bind     5467..5488
                     /label=F1ori-F
                     /note="F1 origin, forward primer"
     primer_bind     complement(6164..6183)
                     /label=pRS-marker
                     /note="pRS vectors, use to sequence yeast selectable
                     marker"
     primer_bind     6283..6305
                     /label=pGEX 3'
                     /note="pGEX vectors, reverse primer"
     primer_bind     complement(6343..6361)
                     /label=pBRforEco
                     /note="pBR322 vectors, upsteam of EcoRI site, forward
                     primer"
     promoter        6429..6533
                     /gene="bla"
                     /label=AmpR promoter
     CDS             6534..7394
                     /codon_start=1
                     /gene="bla"
                     /product="beta-lactamase"
                     /label=AmpR
                     /note="confers resistance to ampicillin, carbenicillin, and
                     related antibiotics"
                     /translation="MSIQHFRVALIPFFAAFCLPVFAHPETLVKVKDAEDQLGARVGYI
                     ELDLNSGKILESFRPEERFPMMSTFKVLLCGAVLSRIDAGQEQLGRRIHYSQNDLVEYS
                     PVTEKHLTDGMTVRELCSAAITMSDNTAANLLLTTIGGPKELTAFLHNMGDHVTRLDRW
                     EPELNEAIPNDERDTTMPVAMATTLRKLLTGELLTLASRQQLIDWMEADKVAGPLLRSA
                     LPAGWFIADKSGAGERGSRGIIAALGPDGKPSRIVVIYTTGSQATMDERNRQIAEIGAS
                     LIKHW"
     primer_bind     complement(6752..6771)
                     /label=Amp-R
                     /note="Ampicillin resistance gene, reverse primer"
     rep_origin      7565..8153
                     /direction=RIGHT
                     /label=ori
                     /note="high-copy-number ColE1/pMB1/pBR322/pUC origin of
                     replication"
     primer_bind     8054..8073
                     /label=pBR322ori-F
                     /note="pBR322 origin, forward primer"
     primer_bind     8307..8324
                     /label=L4440
                     /note="L4440 vector, forward primer"
ORIGIN
        1 cagcagctgc gcgctcgctc gctcactgag gccgcccggg caaagcccgg gcgtcgggcg
       61 acctttggtc gcccggcctc agtgagcgag cgagcgcgca gagagggagt ggccaactcc
      121 atcactaggg gttccttgta gttaatgatt aacccgccat gctacttatc tacgtagcca
      181 tgctctagag gatccttcga aaagcttaca atggcttaca cctgtaatcc cagcaatttg
      241 ggaggccaag gtgggagaat cacttgagcc ctagagcctg agaccagcct gggcaacata
      301 gcaagacctc ctctctacta aaacttttaa aattaactag atgtggtgac atgcactgta
      361 gtcccaccta cttgggaggc taaaggtgga ggatcacttg agaccaggaa ttcaaagctg
      421 cagtgagttg tgatcccacc actgaactcc agcccgggca acagagtgat gctctgtctc
      481 caaaaaaaaa aaaaaattaa aaaaagttgt agtaaaactg ttttcaatct tttttgttgc
      541 cagtattttc tagatggcat tatacaggtg gcaatttgtc atgaaaattc atatagcatt
      601 ggagatttgc taaattatgc ataaaattcc aattttgata tttttcctat tcaaaactta
      661 tccctgaatg gggagaccag gaaaggctag ctcctgaatc agagacaaag tgagtaaata
      721 aagtagcatt ccccacaggg cccttcctct gccctcattg gaacacatta caacttagaa
      781 acacaagaca cctattctat gatggcaatg tgaactatta ttcctgtcta gagacctgcc
      841 catctcctcc acgactggcc tgtcttcaaa aaagcatttg ataatacatt tgggggcggc
      901 ggggttgggg gaggctcaga aaaatgcaac cgctaaaatt tctctggatg gagttttctt
      961 cagtaaacag tagaccctgg gaaacataac aggttccgaa aacttaattt tgatgactga
     1021 aagtcagaga aacagccagc tgaatcagct ccttcttggg cagtggttta gcctacttat
     1081 ctcatatcag acctaagggt ccagctgctt ttccttggtt ctaaagagtt ctattctggc
     1141 caggacccat cccgagacag acacttctgt ctgcagccct gaaaactaga ggtcaatgga
     1201 agggctcaaa ttaaaggccc acagttgggc ttacaactct ccatggtgtt caagccttct
     1261 cagaggagct ggtgtggtgg agccagggtc aaaggtcata gtaaatagaa agtagccagc
     1321 tttctgcctg cataacatca tcttgcctaa ccagactcaa acgcttaatt ctactgtagt
     1381 attctttgga cattcttctt tagaactacg ggggcggggg ggggggggcg tgtttatttt
     1441 caacaaccac aatcatcctt atctttctga agatgtttcc aaaggctgag aacagacccc
     1501 tttcagaacc tcggtaggag aagtattaac agttggaaac atgtcagctg ctttatggag
     1561 gaagcacagc ccaggcctgg tttctctggg ctccgtgata acttggggca aggcagccag
     1621 tgcgaagcgt ggtggcagga gctggagaga tggagagcgg ctcggagaag ggcccctgct
     1681 tttcagagtt gaaacaggag ccctctgaga gaaagagata ctgcgtgtgg cttctctgaa
     1741 gccttggagg gcgacgtgga tgacacagca tcagccattc catcgcgggg tggggacaca
     1801 gtggcggcag gaaccgtcct cagcccctgg cggccacggc agttccccgc tgaagcatcc
     1861 tttgtggggt gtgggtaagg gagggggacc aaagtcgggt cggagttgag tttgttagac
     1921 ggcgagcaca ctcagggcgg cagcccgagt aagaaggatg gccccgggag agaaacggct
     1981 cgaagctagg ggcggggtga agcgcctgct ccttaatctc ctgccccatc atccactcgc
     2041 cccacctgga tgcagagcga ggaccgcgtg gaaaggaaac ggcgcgggcg gggctccccc
     2101 tcgcagatgc ctcggagacc cagaggggcg gcgtcaggcc agggccccga gccctacgcc
     2161 ccccatcccc ccaactccag cgcctctgag gtgcccctct cgcaattccg aggcatcacc
     2221 gtgtctcccc cgcctccgtt aaaatagtga aactgcggag tgaagtgatg gaaagccggg
     2281 ggcggggagt cgcccgcggc gaggggctgc aggggagggg gcgcggtggc cgaataaggt
     2341 ggcccgcgag caacgggacg attgggatcg cagccagtcg cggcctcccg gacccttccc
     2401 ctcgggcagc ccggccctcc catggcccgg ggcgccttgg gagggcgtag ggcaaacctg
     2461 gggctgcggt ggggggtggg gaggggactc cacctccatc catcccggga tggcaactgc
     2521 ggtcaccctg ctaaagtcgg ggcgggggcg gcggtcctcc ccctcacccc ccccagtccg
     2581 agcgccgccg ccgccgccgc cgccgccgcc gcggccgctc agtaacacgt ccccaggaga
     2641 ctcgcaggag caacacgtga tgtgtctact tatcagggtg agagggggag agcgagactc
     2701 cgagcgtgcg ggcgaggaag ctgggcgggg ggccgagacg ggggccggga cgacggctgg
     2761 ggcgccgggg tcgccagctc ctcgcccacc tccctccctg tgggagaaga ggaggagggg
     2821 aagtgactgc ggagttgatg aactttgcac atccagaaac gccattttga ttccttttcc
     2881 ggaacaagtt tgcatctctc ctcggtctct ccctgaagcc caccggtccc caacgcatca
     2941 tgccagggag ccaattaatt aaggtaggcg tgtacggtgg gaggtctata taagcagagc
     3001 tggtttagtg aaccgtcaga tccgctagcg cgccgagctc ggatcctgag aacttcaggg
     3061 tgagtctatg ggacccttga tgttttcttt ccccttcttt tctatggtta agttcatgtc
     3121 ataggaaggg gagaagtaac agggtacaca tattgaccaa atcagggtaa ttttgcattt
     3181 gtaattttaa aaaatgcttt cttcttttaa tatacttttt tgtttatctt atttctaata
     3241 ctttccctaa tctctttctt tcagggcaat aatgatacaa tgtatcatgc ctctttgcac
     3301 cattctaaag aataacagtg ataatttctg ggttaaggca atagcaatat ttctgcatat
     3361 aaatatttct gcatataaat tgtaactgat gtaagaggtt tcatattgct aatagcagct
     3421 acaatccagc taccattctg cttttatttt atggttggga taaggctgga ttattctgag
     3481 tccaagctag gcccttttgc taatcatgtt catacctctt atcttcctcc cacagctcct
     3541 gggcaacgtg ctggtctgtg tgctggccca tcactttggc aaagcacgtg ggccgcctcg
     3601 gccaccggtc gccaccatgg cctcctccga ggacgtcatc aaggagttca tgcgcttcaa
     3661 ggtgcgcatg gagggctccg tgaacggcca cgagttcgag atcgagggcg agggcgaggg
     3721 ccgcccctac gagggcaccc agaccgccaa gctgaaggtg accaagggcg gccccctgcc
     3781 cttcgcctgg gacatcctgt ccccccagtt ccagtacggc tccaaggtgt acgtgaagca
     3841 ccccgccgac atccccgact acaagaagct gtccttcccc gagggcttca agtgggagcg
     3901 cgtgatgaac ttcgaggacg gcggcgtggt gaccgtgacc caggactcct ccctgcagga
     3961 cggctccttc atctacaagg tgaagttcat cggcgtgaac ttcccctccg acggccccgt
     4021 aatgcagaag aagactatgg gctgggaggc ctccaccgag cgcctgtacc cccgcgacgg
     4081 cgtgctgaag ggcgagatcc acaaggccct gaagctgaag gacggcggcc actacctggt
     4141 ggagttcaag tccatctaca tggccaagaa gcccgtgcag ctgcccggct actactacgt
     4201 ggactccaag ctggacatca cctcccacaa cgaggactac accatcgtgg agcagtacga
     4261 gcgcgccgag ggccgccacc acctgttcct gtagagttta aaccgtacgg gaaacggccc
     4321 tattctatag tgtcacctaa atgctagagc tcgctgatca gcctcgactg tgccttctag
     4381 ttgccagcca tctgttgttt gcccctcccc cgtgccttcc ttgaccctgg aaggtgccac
     4441 tcccactgtc ctttcctaat aaaatgagga aattgcatcg cattgtctga gtaggtgtca
     4501 ttctattctg gggggtgggg tggggcagga cagcaagggg gaggattggg aagacaatag
     4561 cgcggccgct ctagagcatg gctacgtaga taagtagcat ggcgggttaa tcattaacta
     4621 caaggaaccc ctagtgatgg agttggccac tccctctctg cgcgctcgct cgctcactga
     4681 ggccgggcga ccaaaggtcg cccgacgccc gggctttgcc cgggcggcct cagtgagcga
     4741 gcgagcgcgc cagctggcgt aatagcgaag aggcccgcac cgatcgccct tcccaacagt
     4801 tgcgcagcct gaatggcgaa tggaattcca gacgattgag cgtcaaaatg taggtatttc
     4861 catgagcgtt tttcctgttg caatggctgg cggtaatatt gttctggata ttaccnnnnn
     4921 nnnnnnnnnn nnnnnnnnnn nnnnnnnnnn nnnnnnnnnn nnnnnnnnnn nnnnnnnnnn
     4981 nnnnnnnnnn nnnnnnnnnn nnnnnnnnnn nnnnnnnnnn nnnnnnnnnn nnnnnnnnnn
     5041 nnnnnnnnnn nnnnnnnnnn nnnnnnnnnn nnnnnnnnnn nnnnnnnnnn nnnnnnnnnn
     5101 nnnnnnnnnn nnnnnnnnnn nnnnnnnnnn nnnnnnnnnn nnnnnnnnnn nnnnnnnnnn
     5161 nnnnnnnnnn nnnnnnnnnn nnnnnnnnnn nnnnnnnnnn nnnnnnnnnn nnnnnnnnnn
     5221 nnnnnnnnnn nnnnnnnnnn nnnnnnnnnn nnnnnnnnnn nnnnnnnnnn nnnnnnnnnn
     5281 nnnnnnnnnn nnncnnnnnn nnnnnnnnnn nnnnnnnnnn nnnnnnnnnn nnnnnnnnnn
     5341 nnnnnnnnnn nnnnnnnnnn nnnnnnnnnn nnnnnnnnnn nnnnnannnn nnnnnnnnnn
     5401 nnnnnnnnnn nnnnnnnnnn nnnnnnnnnn nnnnnccttt gacgttggag tccacgttct
     5461 ttaatagtgg actcttgttc caaactggaa caacactcaa ccctatctcg gtctattctt
     5521 ttgatttata agggattttg ccgatttcgg cctattggtt aaaaaatgag ctgatttaac
     5581 aaaaatttaa cgcgaatttt aacaaaatat taacgtttac aatttaaata tttgcttata
     5641 caatctnnnn nnnnnnnnnn nnnnnnnnnn nnnnnnnnnn nnnnnnnnnn nnnnnnnnnn
     5701 nnnnnnnnnn nnnnnnnnnn nnnnnnnnnn nnnnnnnnnn nnnnnnctca ggcaatgacc
     5761 tgatagcctt tgtagnnnnn nnnnnnnnnn nnnnnnnnnn nnnnnnnnnn nnnnnnnnnn
     5821 nnnnnnnnnn nnnnnnnnnn nnnntggtga tttgactgtc tccggccttt ctcacccgtt
     5881 tgaatcttta cctacacatt actcaggcat tgcatttaaa atatatgagg gttctaaaaa
     5941 tttttatcct tgcgttgaaa taaaggcttc tcccnnnnnn nnnnnnnnnn nnnnnnnnnn
     6001 nnnnnnnnnn nnnnnnnnnn nnnnnnnnnn nnnnnnnnnn nnnnnnnnnn nnnnnnnttc
     6061 tttgccttgc ctgtatgatt tattggatgt tggaattcct gatgcggtat tttctcctta
     6121 cgcatctgtg cggtatttca caccgcatat ggtgcactct cagtacaatc tgctctgatg
     6181 ccgcatagtt aagccagccc cgacacccgc caacacccgc tgacgcgccc tgacgggctt
     6241 gtctgctccc ggcatccgct tacagacaag ctgtgaccgt ctccgggagc tgcatgtgtc
     6301 agaggttttc accgtcatca ccgaaacgcg cgagacgaaa gggcctcgtg atacgcctat
     6361 ttttataggt taatgtcatg ataataatgg tttcttagac gtcaggtggc acttttcggg
     6421 gaaatgtgcg cggaacccct atttgtttat ttttctaaat acattcaaat atgtatccgc
     6481 tcatgagaca ataaccctga taaatgcttc aataatattg aaaaaggaag agtatgagta
     6541 ttcaacattt ccgtgtcgcc cttattccct tttttgcggc attttgcctt cctgtttttg
     6601 ctcacccaga aacgctggtg aaagtaaaag atgctgaaga tcagttgggt gcacgagtgg
     6661 gttacatcga actggatctc aacagcggta agatccttga gagttttcgc cccgaagaac
     6721 gttttccaat gatgagcact tttaaagttc tgctatgtgg cgcggtatta tcccgtattg
     6781 acgccgggca agagcaactc ggtcgccgca tacactattc tcagaatgac ttggttgagt
     6841 actcaccagt cacagaaaag catcttacgg atggcatgac agtaagagaa ttatgcagtg
     6901 ctgccataac catgagtgat aacactgcgg ccaacttact tctgacaacg atcggaggac
     6961 cgaaggagct aaccgctttt ttgcacaaca tgggggatca tgtaactcgc cttgatcgtt
     7021 gggaaccgga gctgaatgaa gccataccaa acgacgagcg tgacaccacg atgcctgtag
     7081 caatggcaac aacgttgcgc aaactattaa ctggcgaact acttactcta gcttcccggc
     7141 aacaattaat agactggatg gaggcggata aagttgcagg accacttctg cgctcggccc
     7201 ttccggctgg ctggtttatt gctgataaat ctggagccgg tgagcgtggg tctcgcggta
     7261 tcattgcagc actggggcca gatggtaagc cctcccgtat cgtagttatc tacacgacgg
     7321 ggagtcaggc aactatggat gaacgaaata gacagatcgc tgagataggt gcctcactga
     7381 ttaagcattg gtaactgtca gaccaagttt actcatatat actttagatt gatttaaaac
     7441 ttcattttta atttaaaagg atctaggtga agatcctttt tgataatctc atgaccaaaa
     7501 tcccttaacg tgagttttcg ttccactgag cgtcagaccc cgtagaaaag atcaaaggat
     7561 cttcttgaga tccttttttt ctgcgcgtaa tctgctgctt gcaaacaaaa aaaccaccgc
     7621 taccagcggt ggtttgtttg ccggatcaag agctaccaac tctttttccg aaggtaactg
     7681 gcttcagcag agcgcagata ccaaatactg tccttctagt gtagccgtag ttaggccacc
     7741 acttcaagaa ctctgtagca ccgcctacat acctcgctct gctaatcctg ttaccagtgg
     7801 ctgctgccag tggcgataag tcgtgtctta ccgggttgga ctcaagacga tagttaccgg
     7861 ataaggcgca gcggtcgggc tgaacggggg gttcgtgcac acagcccagc ttggagcgaa
     7921 cgacctacac cgaactgaga tacctacagc gtgagctatg agaaagcgcc acgcttcccg
     7981 aagggagaaa ggcggacagg tatccggtaa gcggcagggt cggaacagga gagcgcacga
     8041 gggagcttcc agggggaaac gcctggtatc tttatagtcc tgtcgggttt cgccacctct
     8101 gacttgagcg tcgatttttg tgatgctcgt caggggggcg gagcctatgg aaaaacgcca
     8161 gcaacgcggc ctttttacgg ttcctggcct tttgctggcc ttttgctcac atgttctttc
     8221 ctgcgttatc ccctgattct gtggataacc gtattaccgc ctttgagtga gctgataccg
     8281 ctcgccgcag ccgaacgacc gagcgcagcg agtcagtgag cgaggaagcg gaagagcgcc
     8341 caatacgcaa accgcctctc cccgcgcgtt ggccgattca ttaatg
//
