[The description below was written by a language model from this plasmid's Addgene catalogue record and the feature table of its GenBank file.]
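Description:
pAAV-hRREB1-RFP is an 8.4 kb AAV transfer plasmid for mammalian expression, built on a pAAV backbone. It places a red fluorescent reporter under the control of regulatory sequence from the human RREB1 (ras responsive element binding protein 1) gene. It is maintained in bacteria at high copy through a ColE1/pUC-type origin and selected with ampicillin via the bla gene. An M13/f1 phage origin is also present in the backbone. Only one AAV2 inverted terminal repeat is annotated, at the start of the sequence. A second ITR would be needed for packaging and would be expected downstream of the polyadenylation signal, but the feature table does not mark one.

The catalogue describes the roughly 4.4 kb insert as human RREB1 "driving" DsRed-Express, so the RREB1 material serves as a promoter rather than a coding sequence. It is not annotated, but presumably lies in the roughly 2.8 kb unannotated stretch between the ITR and the minimal CMV promoter. In that arrangement, the gene-derived fragment would supply cell-type specificity and the minimal CMV element would supply the core transcription initiation site. Downstream are a truncated human beta-globin intron, which generally improves transcript processing and expression, a Kozak consensus, the mammalian codon-optimised DsRed-Express coding sequence (a rapidly maturing tetrameric DsRed variant) and a bovine growth hormone polyadenylation signal. A reverse-oriented SP6 promoter between the reporter and the poly(A) signal serves as a sequencing primer site.

The associated publication tested short promoters in viral vectors for selective expression in mammalian inhibitory neurons. This indicates that the construct is used to make recombinant AAV and to assess which neurons the RREB1 fragment labels with red fluorescence.
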