Addgene plasmid #22924: pAAV-hRREB1-RFP
Depositing lab: Edward Callaway. Depositing organization: Salk Institute for Biological Studies. Publication: Short Promoters in Viral Vectors Drive Selective Expression in Mammalian Inhibitory Neurons, but do not Restrict Activity to Specific Inhibitory Cell-Types. Nathanson JL, Jappelli R, Scheeff ED, Manning G, Obata K, Brenner S, Callaway EM. Front Neural Circuits. 2009 Nov 9;3:19. doi: 10.3389/neuro.04.019.2009. eCollection 2009. PubMed 19949461.
Backbone
  Vector backbone: pAAV
  Backbone size w/o insert (bp): 4000
  Vector type: Mammalian Expression, AAV
Growth in bacteria
  Bacterial resistance: Ampicillin, 100 μg/mL
  Growth temperature: 37°C
  Growth strain: Stbl3
  Growth instructions: Stbl3
  Copy number: High Copy
Gene/Insert
  Gene/Insert name: human ras responsive element binding protein 1 driving DsRedExpress (alt name: RREB1)
  Species: H. sapiens (human)
  Insert size (bp): 4400
  Entrez Gene: RREB1 (a.k.a. FINB, HNT, LZ321, RREB-1, Zep-1)
  Cloning method: Restriction Enzyme
  Sequencing primers: 5′ Unknown; 3′ SP6
Terms and licenses: Academic/Nonprofit Terms; Industry Terms: Not Available to Industry
How to cite: pAAV-hRREB1-RFP was a gift from Edward Callaway (Addgene plasmid # 22924 ; http://n2t.net/addgene:22924 ; RRID:Addgene_22924)
