>Addgene plasmid #22924 | pAAV-hRREB1-RFP | addgene partial sequence | sequence record 28801 | 22924 with hBglob-intron-R 5'-GGTGCAAAGAGGCATGATAC
GAAGAGATTAGGGAAAGTATTAGAAATAAGATAAACAAAAAAGTATATTAAAAGAAGAAAGCATTTTTTA
AAATTACAAATGCAAAATTACCCTGATTTGGTCAATATGTGTACCCTGTTACTTCTCCCCTTCCTATGAC
ATGAACTTAACCATAGAAAAGAAGGGGAAAGAAAACATCAAGGGTCCCATAGACTCACCCTGAAGTTCTC
AGGATCCGAGCTCGGCGCGCTAGCGGATCTGACGGTTCACTAAACCAGCTCTGCTTATATAGACCTCCCA
CCGTACACGCCTACCTTAATTAATTGGCTCCCTGGCATGATGCGTTGGGGACCGGTGGGCTTCAGGGAGA
GACCGAGGAGAGATGCAAACTTGTTCCGGAAAAGGAATCAAAATGGCGTTTCTGGATGTGCAAAGTTCAT
CAACTCCGCAGTCACTTCCCCTCCTCCTCTTCTCCCACAGGGAGGGAGGTGGGCGAGGAGCTGGCGA
