>Addgene plasmid #22924 | pAAV-hRREB1-RFP | addgene partial sequence | sequence record 28802 | 22924 with dsRed1-N
TTGGTCACCTTCAGCTTGGCGGTCTGGGTGCCCTCGTAGGGGCGGCCCTCGCCCTCGCCCTCGATCTCGA
ACTCGTGGCCGTTCACGGAGCCCTCCATGCGCACCTTGAAGCGCATGAACTCCTTGATGACGTCCTCGGA
GGAGGCCATGGTGGCGACCGGTGGCCGAGGCGGCCCACGTGCTTTGCCAAAGTGATGGGCCAGCACACAG
ACCAGCACGTTGCCCAGGAGCTGTGGGAGGAAGATAAGAGGTATGAACATGATTAGCAAAAGGGCCTAGC
TTGGACTCAGAATAATCCAGCCTTATCCCAACCATAAAATAAAAGCAGAATGGTAGCTGGATTGTAGCTG
CTATTAGCAATATGAAACCTCTTACATCAGTTACAATTTATATGCAGAAATATTTATATGCAGAAATATT
GCTATTGCCTTAACCCAGAAATTATCACTGTTATTCTTTAGAATGGTGCAAAGAGGCATGATACATTGTA
TCATTATTGCCCTGAAAGAAAGAGATTAGGGAAAGTATTAGAAATAAGATAAACAAAAAAGTATATTAAA
AGAAGAAAGCATTTTTTAAAATTACAAATGCAAAATTACCCTGATTTGGTCAATATGTGTACCCTGTTAC
TTCTCCCCTTCCTATGACATGAACTTAACCATAGAAAAGAAGGGGAAAGAAAACATCAAGGGTCCCATAG
ACTCACCCTGAAGTTCTCAGGATCCGAGCTCGGCGCGCTAGCG
